LOCUS       Exported 2893 bp ds-DNA circular SYN 13-MAY-2021
DEFINITION  empty BB3 for insertion and overexpression of 2 genes in P.
            pastoris.
ACCESSION   .
VERSION     .
KEYWORDS    BB3rN_AC
SOURCE      synthetic DNA construct
  ORGANISM  synthetic DNA construct
REFERENCE   1 (bases 1 to 2893)
  AUTHORS   Prielhofer R, Barrero JJ, Steuer S, Gassler T, Zahrl R, Baumann K,
            Sauer M, Mattanovich D, Gasser B, Marx H
  TITLE     GoldenPiCS: a Golden Gate-derived modular cloning system for applied
            synthetic biology in the yeast Pichia pastoris.
  JOURNAL   BMC Syst Biol. 2017 Dec 8;11(1):123. doi: 10.1186/s12918-017-0492-3.
  PUBMED    29221460
REFERENCE   2 (bases 1 to 2893)
  AUTHORS   .
  TITLE     Direct Submission
  JOURNAL   Exported May 13, 2021 from SnapGene Server 1.1.58
            http://www.snapgene.com
FEATURES             Location/Qualifiers
     source          1..2893
                     /organism="synthetic DNA construct"
                     /mol_type="other DNA"
     rep_origin      complement(62..650)
                     /direction=LEFT
                     /label=ori
                     /note="high-copy-number ColE1/pMB1/pBR322/pUC origin of
                     replication"
     primer_bind     complement(142..161)
                     /label=pBR322ori-F
                     /note="pBR322 origin, forward primer"
     gene            761..1880
                     /label=natMX6
                     /note="yeast selectable marker conferring nourseothricin
                     resistance"
     promoter        761..1104
                     /label=TEF promoter
                     /note="Ashbya gossypii TEF promoter"
     CDS             1105..1677
                     /codon_start=1
                     /gene="Streptomyces noursei nat1"
                     /product="nourseothricin acetyltransferase"
                     /label=NrsR
                     /note="confers resistance to nourseothricin"
                     /translation="MGTTLDDTAYRYRTSVPGDAEAIEALDGSFTTDTVFRVTATGDGF
                     TLREVPVDPPLTKVFPDDESDDESDDGEDGDPDSRTFVAYGDDGDLAGFVVVSYSGWNR
                     RLTVEDIEVAPEHRGHGVGRALMGLATEFARERGAGHLWLEVTNVNAPAIHAYRRMGFT
                     LCGLDTALYDGTASDGEQALYMSMPCP"
     terminator      1683..1880
                     /label=TEF terminator
                     /note="Ashbya gossypii TEF terminator"
ORIGIN
        1 cgctgtgagc aaaaggccag caaaaggcca ggaaccgtaa aaaggccgcg ttgctggcgt
       61 ttttccatag gctccgcccc cctgacgagc atcacaaaaa tcgacgctca agtcagaggt
      121 ggcgaaaccc gacaggacta taaagatacc aggcgtttcc ccctggaagc tccctcgtgc
      181 gctctcctgt tccgaccctg ccgcttaccg gatacctgtc cgcctttctc ccttcgggaa
      241 gcgtggcgct ttctcatagc tcacgctgta ggtatctcag ttcggtgtag gtcgttcgct
      301 ccaagctggg ctgtgtgcac gaaccccccg ttcagcccga ccgctgcgcc ttatccggta
      361 actatcgtct tgagtccaac ccggtaagac acgacttatc gccactggca gcagccactg
      421 gtaacaggat tagcagagcg aggtatgtag gcggtgctac agagttcttg aagtggtggc
      481 ctaactacgg ctacactaga agaacagtat ttggtatctg cgctctgctg aagccagtta
      541 ccttcggaaa aagagttggt agctcttgat ccggcaaaca aaccaccgct ggtagcggtg
      601 gtttttttgt ttgcaagcag cagattacgc gcagaaaaaa aggatctcaa gaagatcctt
      661 tgatcttttc tacggggtgg agcgcaaaaa accccgcccc tgacagggcg gggttttttc
      721 gcgatcggag accggatccc tcgagggtct ccaattcatg gacatggagg cccagaatac
      781 cctccttgac agtcttgacg tgcgcagctc aggggcatga tgtgactgtc gcccgtacat
      841 ttagcccata catccccatg tataatcatt tgcatccata cattttgatg gccgcacggc
      901 gcgaagcaaa aattacggct cctcgctgca gacctgcgag cagggaaacg ctcccctcac
      961 agacgcgttg aattgtcccc acgccgcgcc cctgtagaga aatataaaag gttaggattt
     1021 gccactgagg ttcttctttc atatacttcc ttttaaaatc ttgctaggat acagttctca
     1081 catcacatcc gaacataaac aaccatgggt accactcttg acgacacggc ttaccggtac
     1141 cgcaccagtg tcccggggga cgccgaggcc atcgaggcac tggatgggtc cttcaccacc
     1201 gacaccgttt ttcgcgtcac cgccaccggg gacggcttca ccctgcggga ggtgccggtg
     1261 gacccgcccc tgaccaaggt gttccccgac gacgaatcgg acgacgaatc ggacgacggg
     1321 gaggacggcg acccggactc ccggacgttc gtcgcgtacg gggacgacgg cgacctggcg
     1381 ggcttcgtgg tcgtctcgta ctccggctgg aaccgccggc tgaccgtcga ggacatcgag
     1441 gtcgccccgg agcaccgggg gcacggggtc gggcgcgcgt tgatggggct cgcgacggag
     1501 ttcgcccgcg agcggggcgc cgggcacctc tggctggagg tcaccaacgt caacgcaccg
     1561 gcgatccacg cgtaccggcg gatggggttc accctctgcg gcctggacac cgccctgtac
     1621 gacggcaccg cctcggacgg cgagcaggcg ctctacatga gcatgccctg cccctaatca
     1681 gtactgacaa taaaaagatt cttgttttca agaacttgtc atttgtatag tttttttata
     1741 ttgtagttgt tctattttaa tcaaatgtta gcgtgattta tatttttttt cgcctcgaca
     1801 tcatctgccc agatgcgaag ttaagtgcgc agaaagtaat atcatgcgtc aatcgtatgt
     1861 gaatgctggt cgctatactg gcttcatacc cagcattgac ctttggtatg agcatctgaa
     1921 aaacaaccag gtgttgcaaa gttaaacatc cttctttgtt catatagaac ccactattca
     1981 tggtactccc caatcgaatt tcacattctg gttttgaaat tacacaccac gttagcttat
     2041 aagatttcat ataacttatt gatatacggt ttccattgtt cgaatagttg aggttgtatg
     2101 taattcgatt gaaggggcca tttttgtttc ctacttttcc tgggagctta tccgatgcgc
     2161 ttcaaagctg gaattgtaaa tatagagaaa aagaaggatg ttgttttatt cttgaaagag
     2221 tataatttta cttctagcaa ctctcccact tcgcttgact tcatttattt cttgggcaca
     2281 taggcgtagt aatctagacc aacagataat ttgccggaat gatatagcga ttggaaaatg
     2341 aactgaaatt ttttgctgtc tttcaatttg acgggcagtt catcaggcgc gccgtgaccg
     2401 accatataaa tacgttgaga atgttattct tcctcgtagt tgaagtggct tcataatttc
     2461 agaactcaat agataaacta ggatgtttta aagcaattaa tgctcacaag taaggagcga
     2521 ctctcttgct tttcgaatac taaaagtatc gtcccaaccc agaaaaaaag acctcttaac
     2581 tgcaaaataa actctatata tttcttctaa aacagtttca ggttggatag tatcgcattc
     2641 tcatcacttc taactagtag gccatgagat atattaacgt ttacttgagt tctaagttct
     2701 ccgaattaga tgcacagcac aaacaagatt aggtttcact tggtacaaaa tacgaacaga
     2761 gtttaaggtc gtaatttcat ttcgttattg atccccacaa tctattctta tcacagtcat
     2821 cagatagtcg cgaaaaagca tgcagaaaag ggggtcgtcc ctatctaagt tgtagcatta
     2881 caacaaatat gac
//
