[The description below was written by a language model from this plasmid's Addgene catalogue record and the feature table of its GenBank file.]
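Description:
BB3rN_AC is an empty level-3 recipient backbone (BB3) from the GoldenPiCS toolkit, a Golden Gate-derived modular cloning system for synthetic biology in the yeast Pichia pastoris. It is catalogued as a bacterial/yeast expression vector intended to receive and overexpress two genes in P. pastoris; as deposited it carries no insert. The plasmid is small, with a catalogue backbone size of 2867 bp and a held sequence record of 2893 bp, a minor discrepancy the record does not explain.

The annotated features are minimal. A high-copy ColE1/pMB1/pUC-type origin supports replication in E. coli. A natMX6 cassette serves as the only selectable marker. It consists of the Streptomyces noursei nat1 gene, encoding nourseothricin acetyltransferase, placed between the Ashbya gossypii TEF promoter and TEF terminator. Bacterial selection is also listed as nourseothricin, so this one cassette is evidently relied on for selection in both the E. coli cloning host and the yeast. No yeast replication origin is annotated. About 1 kb of the sequence carries no annotation, and the feature table does not mark the Golden Gate acceptor site, the type IIS recognition sites, the fusion overhangs or any genomic integration locus. The "AC" in the name presumably refers to the fusion sites that define a two-unit assembly, and the "r" and "N" probably encode the integration locus and nourseothricin marker, but the record does not spell these out.

In use, two pre-assembled expression units, each with its own promoter, coding sequence and terminator from lower-level GoldenPiCS plasmids, would be combined into this backbone. The resulting multigene construct is then used for co-overexpression in P. pastoris, for example in pathway or strain engineering work.
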