Addgene plasmid #98551: BB3rN_AC
Purpose: (Empty Backbone) empty BB3 for insertion and overexpression of 2 genes in P. pastoris
Depositing lab: Brigitte Gasser & Diethard Mattanovich & Michael Sauer. Depositing organization: Universitaet fur Bodenkultur Wien (BOKU-WIEN). Publication: GoldenPiCS: a Golden Gate-derived modular cloning system for applied synthetic biology in the yeast Pichia pastoris. Prielhofer R, Barrero JJ, Steuer S, Gassler T, Zahrl R, Baumann K, Sauer M, Mattanovich D, Gasser B, Marx H. BMC Syst Biol. 2017 Dec 8;11(1):123. doi: 10.1186/s12918-017-0492-3. PubMed 29221460.
Backbone
  Vector backbone: BB3
  Backbone size (bp): 2867
  Vector type: Bacterial Expression, Yeast Expression
Growth in bacteria
  Bacterial resistance: Nourseothricin (clonNat), 50 μg/mL
  Growth temperature: 37°C
  Growth strain: DH10B
  Copy number: High Copy
Gene/Insert
  Gene/Insert name: None
Terms and licenses: Academic/Nonprofit Terms; Industry Terms: Not Available to Industry
How to cite: BB3rN_AC was a gift from Brigitte Gasser & Diethard Mattanovich & Michael Sauer (Addgene plasmid # 98551 ; http://n2t.net/addgene:98551 ; RRID:Addgene_98551)
